Addgene plasmid #77421: UCK1 gRNA (BRDN0001149029)
Purpose: 3rd generation lentiviral gRNA plasmid targeting human UCK1
Depositing lab: John Doench & David Root. Depositing organization: Broad Institute. Publication: Optimized sgRNA design to maximize activity and minimize off-target effects of CRISPR-Cas9. Doench JG, Fusi N, Sullender M, Hegde M, Vaimberg EW, Donovan KF, Smith I, Tothova Z, Wilen C, Orchard R, Virgin HW, Listgarten J, Root DE. Nat Biotechnol. 2016 Jan 18. doi: 10.1038/nbt.3437. PubMed 26780180.
Backbone
  Vector backbone: lentiGuide-Puro
  Backbone manufacturer: Zhang Lab (Addgene plasmid # 52963)
  Vector type: Mammalian Expression, Lentiviral, CRISPR
  Selectable markers: Puromycin
Growth in bacteria
  Bacterial resistance: Ampicillin, 100 μg/mL
  Growth temperature: 37°C
  Growth strain: DH5alpha
  Copy number: High Copy
Gene/Insert
  Gene/Insert name: UCK1 (alt name: UCK1)
  gRNA/shRNA sequence: CCGCTCACCCCTATCAGGAA
  Species: H. sapiens (human)
  Entrez Gene: UCK1 (a.k.a. URK1)
  Promoter: hU6
  Cloning method: Unknown
  Sequencing primers: 5′ U6-F; 3′ pS2-R
Terms and licenses: Academic/Nonprofit Terms; Industry Terms: Not Available to Industry
Depositor comments: The gRNA was designed to target a Genbank reference sequence which has since been removed from the database. Note that this plasmid does NOT contain Cas9. It should be used in conjunction with lentiCas9-Blast (Addgene #52962) or otherwise with cell lines already expressing Cas9. Browse the full kinome gRNA library at http://www.addgene.org/pooled-library/broadgpp-human-kinome/ or visit http://www.broadinstitute.org/rnai/public/ for detailed protocols and information.
How to cite: UCK1 gRNA (BRDN0001149029) was a gift from John Doench & David Root (Addgene plasmid # 77421 ; http://n2t.net/addgene:77421 ; RRID:Addgene_77421)
