[The description below was written by a language model from this plasmid's Addgene catalogue record and pLannotate feature annotations shown in this document.]
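Description:
UCK1 gRNA (BRDN0001149029) is a third-generation lentiviral transfer plasmid built on the lentiGuide-Puro backbone that delivers a single guide RNA against human UCK1 (uridine-cytidine kinase 1, also known as URK1). In bacteria it is maintained through a high-copy ColE1/pUC-type origin and selected with ampicillin via the β-lactamase gene. The backbone also carries an f1 origin, an SV40 origin and poly(A) signal, and remnants of a lac/T7/T3 cloning region.

The viral genome is transcribed from a chimeric RSV promoter fused to a truncated HIV-1 5' LTR, which makes packaging Tat-independent. It contains the Ψ packaging signal with a partial gag sequence, the Rev response element for nuclear export of the full-length transcript, a cPPT/CTS element, and a self-inactivating ΔU3 3' LTR. Within this frame, a human U6 RNA polymerase III promoter drives the UCK1-specific spacer joined to the Streptococcus pyogenes guide RNA scaffold. Downstream, the EF-1α core promoter with its intron A expresses puromycin N-acetyltransferase, followed by a WPRE to boost transcript stability and expression, allowing puromycin selection of transduced mammalian cells.

The plasmid does not encode Cas9, so it is intended for use with a separate Cas9 vector such as lentiCas9-Blast or in cells that already express the nuclease, where it directs CRISPR knockout of UCK1. It corresponds to a guide from a human kinome gRNA library designed with optimized on-target and off-target rules. The depositors note that the GenBank reference sequence used for guide design has since been withdrawn.
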