Features (pLannotate 1.2.2; 29 found; start..end, strand, type, name):
     14..80      +  CDS            small t antigen (fragment): SV40 (simian virus 40) small t antigen
    106..317     +  promoter       EF-1α core promoter: core promoter for human elongation factor EF-1α
    318..1256    +  intron         EF-1α intron A: intron upstream of the start codon of human EF-1α
   1278..1877    +  CDS            PuroR (fragment): puromycin N-acetyltransferase; pac from Streptomyces; confers resistance to puromycin
   1893..2481    +  misc_feature   WPRE: woodchuck hepatitis virus posttranscriptional regulatory element
   2532..2551    +  misc_feature   cPPT/CTS (fragment): central polypurine tract and central termination sequence of HIV-1
   2553..2786    +  LTR            3' LTR (ΔU3): self-inactivating 3' long terminal repeat (LTR) from HIV-1
   2864..2985    +  polyA_signal   SV40 poly(A) signal: SV40 polyadenylation signal
   3025..3160    +  rep_origin     SV40 ori: SV40 origin of replication
   3181..3199    -  promoter       T7 promoter: promoter for bacteriophage T7 RNA polymerase
   3207..3362    +  CDS            lacZα (fragment): LacZα fragment of β-galactosidase; lacZ fragment
   3367..3795    +  rep_origin     f1 ori (sequence partly withheld): f1 bacteriophage origin of replication; arrow indicates direction of (+) strand synthesis
   3848..3952    +  promoter       AmpR promoter: bla
   3953..4813    +  CDS            AmpR: β-lactamase; bla; confers resistance to ampicillin, carbenicillin, and related antibiotics
   4984..5572    +  rep_origin     ori: high-copy-number ColE1/pMB1/pBR322/pUC origin of replication
   5755..5847    +  CDS            lacI (fragment): lac repressor; lacI; The lac repressor binds to the lac operator to inhibit transcription in E. coli. This inhibition can be relieved by adding lactose or isopropyl-β-D-thiogalactopyranoside (IPTG).
   5860..5881    +  protein_bind   CAP binding site: CAP binding activates transcription in the presence of cAMP. E. coli catabolite activator protein
   5896..5926    +  promoter       lac promoter: promoter for the E. coli lac operon
   5934..5950    +  protein_bind   lac operator: The lac repressor binds to the lac operator to inhibit transcription in E. coli. This inhibition can be relieved by adding lactose or isopropyl-β-D-thiogalactopyranoside (IPTG). lac repressor encoded by lacI
   5995..6013    +  promoter       T3 promoter: promoter for bacteriophage T3 RNA polymerase
   6041..6267    +  promoter       RSV promoter: Rous sarcoma virus enhancer/promoter
   6268..6448    +  LTR            5' LTR (truncated): truncated 5' long terminal repeat (LTR) from HIV-1
   6495..6620    +  misc_feature   HIV-1 Ψ: packaging signal of human immunodeficiency virus type 1
   6604..6967    +  CDS            HIV-1 gag (fragment): gag protein from human immunodeficiency virus 1; gag
   7113..7346    +  misc_feature   RRE: The Rev response element (RRE) of HIV-1 allows for Rev-dependent mRNA export from the nucleus to the cytoplasm.
   7723..7749    +  CDS            Rev (fragment): human immunodeficiency virus 1 (HIV-1) Rev protein; rev; enhances nuclear export of unspliced and incompletely spliced viral mRNAs
   7753..7993    +  promoter       U6 promoter: RNA polymerase III promoter for human U6 snRNA
   8023..8098    +  misc_RNA       gRNA scaffold: guide RNA scaffold for the Streptococcus pyogenes CRISPR/Cas9 system
   8154..8271    +  misc_feature   cPPT/CTS: central polypurine tract and central termination sequence of HIV-1
>Addgene plasmid #77421 | UCK1 gRNA (BRDN0001149029) | addgene full sequence | sequence record 187728 | Addgene Assembled Sequence
CCCGGGTGCAAAGATGGATAAAGTTTTAAACAGAGAGGAATCTTTGCAGCTAATGGACCTTCTAGGTCTT
GAAAGGAGTGGGAATTGGCTCCGGTGCCCGTCAGTGGGCAGAGCGCACATCGCCCACAGTCCCCGAGAAG
TTGGGGGGAGGGGTCGGCAATTGATCCGGTGCCTAGAGAAGGTGGCGCGGGGTAAACTGGGAAAGTGATG
TCGTGTACTGGCTCCGCCTTTTTCCCGAGGGTGGGGGAGAACCGTATATAAGTGCAGTAGTCGCCGTGAA
CGTTCTTTTTCGCAACGGGTTTGCCGCCAGAACACAGGTAAGTGCCGTGTGTGGTTCCCGCGGGCCTGGC
CTCTTTACGGGTTATGGCCCTTGCGTGCCTTGAATTACTTCCACCTGGCTGCAGTACGTGATTCTTGATC
CCGAGCTTCGGGTTGGAAGTGGGTGGGAGAGTTCGAGGCCTTGCGCTTAAGGAGCCCCTTCGCCTCGTGC
TTGAGTTGAGGCCTGGCCTGGGCGCTGGGGCCGCCGCGTGCGAATCTGGTGGCACCTTCGCGCCTGTCTC
GCTGCTTTCGATAAGTCTCTAGCCATTTAAAATTTTTGATGACCTGCTGCGACGCTTTTTTTCTGGCAAG
ATAGTCTTGTAAATGCGGGCCAAGATCTGCACACTGGTATTTCGGTTTTTGGGGCCGCGGGCGGCGACGG
GGCCCGTGCGTCCCAGCGCACATGTTCGGCGAGGCGGGGCCTGCGAGCGCGGCCACCGAGAATCGGACGG
GGGTAGTCTCAAGCTGGCCGGCCTGCTCTGGTGCCTGGCCTCGCGCCGCCGTGTATCGCCCCGCCCTGGG
CGGCAAGGCTGGCCCGGTCGGCACCAGTTGCGTGAGCGGAAAGATGGCCGCTTCCCGGCCCTGCTGCAGG
GAGCTCAAAATGGAGGACGCGGCGCTCGGGAGAGCGGGCGGGTGAGTCACCCACACAAAGGAAAAGGGCC
TTTCCGTCCTCAGCCGTCGCTTCATGTGACTCCACGGAGTACCGGGCGCCGTCCAGGCACCTCGATTAGT
TCTCGAGCTTTTGGAGTACGTCGTCTTTAGGTTGGGGGGAGGGGTTTTATGCGATGGAGTTTCCCCACAC
TGAGTGGGTGGAGACTGAAGTTAGGCCAGCTTGGCACTTGATGTAATTCTCCTTGGAATTTGCCCTTTTT
GAGTTTGGATCTTGGTTCATTCTCAAGCCTCAGACAGTGGTTCAAAGTTTTTTTCTTCCATTTCAGGTGT
CGTGACGTACGGCCACCATGACCGAGTACAAGCCCACGGTGCGCCTCGCCACCCGCGACGACGTCCCCAG
GGCCGTACGCACCCTCGCCGCCGCGTTCGCCGACTACCCCGCCACGCGCCACACCGTCGATCCGGACCGC
CACATCGAGCGGGTCACCGAGCTGCAAGAACTCTTCCTCACGCGCGTCGGGCTCGACATCGGCAAGGTGT
GGGTCGCGGACGACGGCGCCGCCGTGGCGGTCTGGACCACGCCGGAGAGCGTCGAAGCGGGGGCGGTGTT
CGCCGAGATCGGCCCGCGCATGGCCGAGTTGAGCGGTTCCCGGCTGGCCGCGCAGCAACAGATGGAAGGC
CTCCTGGCGCCGCACCGGCCCAAGGAGCCCGCGTGGTTCCTGGCCACCGTCGGAGTCTCGCCCGACCACC
AGGGCAAGGGTCTGGGCAGCGCCGTCGTGCTCCCCGGAGTGGAGGCGGCCGAGCGCGCCGGGGTGCCCGC
CTTCCTGGAGACCTCCGCGCCCCGCAACCTCCCCTTCTACGAGCGGCTCGGCTTCACCGTCACCGCCGAC
GTCGAGGTGCCCGAAGGACCGCGCACCTGGTGCATGACCCGCAAGCCCGGTGCCTGAACGCGTTAAGTCG
ACAATCAACCTCTGGATTACAAAATTTGTGAAAGATTGACTGGTATTCTTAACTATGTTGCTCCTTTTAC
GCTATGTGGATACGCTGCTTTAATGCCTTTGTATCATGCTATTGCTTCCCGTATGGCTTTCATTTTCTCC
TCCTTGTATAAATCCTGGTTGCTGTCTCTTTATGAGGAGTTGTGGCCCGTTGTCAGGCAACGTGGCGTGG
TGTGCACTGTGTTTGCTGACGCAACCCCCACTGGTTGGGGCATTGCCACCACCTGTCAGCTCCTTTCCGG
GACTTTCGCTTTCCCCCTCCCTATTGCCACGGCGGAACTCATCGCCGCCTGCCTTGCCCGCTGCTGGACA
GGGGCTCGGCTGTTGGGCACTGACAATTCCGTGGTGTTGTCGGGGAAATCATCGTCCTTTCCTTGGCTGC
TCGCCTGTGTTGCCACCTGGATTCTGCGCGGGACGTCCTTCTGCTACGTCCCTTCGGCCCTCAATCCAGC
GGACCTTCCTTCCCGCGGCCTGCTGCCGGCTCTGCGGCCTCTTCCGCGTCTTCGCCTTCGCCCTCAGACG
AGTCGGATCTCCCTTTGGGCCGCCTCCCCGCGTCGACTTTAAGACCAATGACTTACAAGGCAGCTGTAGA
TCTTAGCCACTTTTTAAAAGAAAAGGGGGGACTGGAAGGGCTAATTCACTCCCAACGAAGACAAGATCTG
CTTTTTGCTTGTACTGGGTCTCTCTGGTTAGACCAGATCTGAGCCTGGGAGCTCTCTGGCTAACTAGGGA
ACCCACTGCTTAAGCCTCAATAAAGCTTGCCTTGAGTGCTTCAAGTAGTGTGTGCCCGTCTGTTGTGTGA
CTCTGGTAACTAGAGATCCCTCAGACCCTTTTAGTCAGTGTGGAAAATCTCTAGCAGTACGTATAGTAGT
TCATGTCATCTTATTATTCAGTATTTATAACTTGCAAAGAAATGAATATCAGAGAGTGAGAGGAACTTGT
TTATTGCAGCTTATAATGGTTACAAATAAAGCAATAGCATCACAAATTTCACAAATAAAGCATTTTTTTC
ACTGCATTCTAGTTGTGGTTTGTCCAAACTCATCAATGTATCTTATCATGTCTGGCTCTAGCTATCCCGC
CCCTAACTCCGCCCATCCCGCCCCTAACTCCGCCCAGTTCCGCCCATTCTCCGCCCCATGGCTGACTAAT
TTTTTTTATTTATGCAGAGGCCGAGGCCGCCTCGGCCTCTGAGCTATTCCAGAAGTAGTGAGGAGGCTTT
TTTGGAGGCCTAGGGACGTACCCAATTCGCCCTATAGTGAGTCGTATTACGCGCGCTCACTGGCCGTCGT
TTTACAACGTCGTGACTGGGAAAACCCTGGCGTTACCCAACTTAATCGCCTTGCAGCACATCCCCCTTTC
GCCAGCTGGCGTAATAGCGAAGAGGCCCGCACCGATCGCCCTTCCCAACAGTTGCGCAGCCTGAATGGCG
AATGGG
[124 nt withheld, positions 3367-3490]
C
[91 nt withheld, positions 3492-3582]
A
[49 nt withheld, positions 3584-3632]
CCTTTGACGTTGGAGTCCACGTTCTTT
[37 nt withheld, positions 3660-3696]
ACCCTATCTCGGTCTATTCTTTTGATTTATAAGGGATTTTGCCGATTTCGGCCTATTGGTTAAAAAATGA
GCTGATTTAACAAAAATTTAACGCGAATTTTAACAAAATATTAACGCTTACAATTTAGGTGGCACTTTTC
GGGGAAATGTGCGCGGAACCCCTATTTGTTTATTTTTCTAAATACATTCAAATATGTATCCGCTCATGAG
ACAATAACCCTGATAAATGCTTCAATAATATTGAAAAAGGAAGAGTATGAGTATTCAACATTTCCGTGTC
GCCCTTATTCCCTTTTTTGCGGCATTTTGCCTTCCTGTTTTTGCTCACCCAGAAACGCTGGTGAAAGTAA
AAGATGCTGAAGATCAGTTGGGTGCACGAGTGGGTTACATCGAACTGGATCTCAACAGCGGTAAGATCCT
TGAGAGTTTTCGCCCCGAAGAACGTTTTCCAATGATGAGCACTTTTAAAGTTCTGCTATGTGGCGCGGTA
TTATCCCGTATTGACGCCGGGCAAGAGCAACTCGGTCGCCGCATACACTATTCTCAGAATGACTTGGTTG
AGTACTCACCAGTCACAGAAAAGCATCTTACGGATGGCATGACAGTAAGAGAATTATGCAGTGCTGCCAT
AACCATGAGTGATAACACTGCGGCCAACTTACTTCTGACAACGATCGGAGGACCGAAGGAGCTAACCGCT
TTTTTGCACAACATGGGGGATCATGTAACTCGCCTTGATCGTTGGGAACCGGAGCTGAATGAAGCCATAC
CAAACGACGAGCGTGACACCACGATGCCTGTAGCAATGGCAACAACGTTGCGCAAACTATTAACTGGCGA
ACTACTTACTCTAGCTTCCCGGCAACAATTAATAGACTGGATGGAGGCGGATAAAGTTGCAGGACCACTT
CTGCGCTCGGCCCTTCCGGCTGGCTGGTTTATTGCTGATAAATCTGGAGCCGGTGAGCGTGGGTCTCGCG
GTATCATTGCAGCACTGGGGCCAGATGGTAAGCCCTCCCGTATCGTAGTTATCTACACGACGGGGAGTCA
GGCAACTATGGATGAACGAAATAGACAGATCGCTGAGATAGGTGCCTCACTGATTAAGCATTGGTAACTG
TCAGACCAAGTTTACTCATATATACTTTAGATTGATTTAAAACTTCATTTTTAATTTAAAAGGATCTAGG
TGAAGATCCTTTTTGATAATCTCATGACCAAAATCCCTTAACGTGAGTTTTCGTTCCACTGAGCGTCAGA
CCCCGTAGAAAAGATCAAAGGATCTTCTTGAGATCCTTTTTTTCTGCGCGTAATCTGCTGCTTGCAAACA
AAAAAACCACCGCTACCAGCGGTGGTTTGTTTGCCGGATCAAGAGCTACCAACTCTTTTTCCGAAGGTAA
CTGGCTTCAGCAGAGCGCAGATACCAAATACTGTTCTTCTAGTGTAGCCGTAGTTAGGCCACCACTTCAA
GAACTCTGTAGCACCGCCTACATACCTCGCTCTGCTAATCCTGTTACCAGTGGCTGCTGCCAGTGGCGAT
AAGTCGTGTCTTACCGGGTTGGACTCAAGACGATAGTTACCGGATAAGGCGCAGCGGTCGGGCTGAACGG
GGGGTTCGTGCACACAGCCCAGCTTGGAGCGAACGACCTACACCGAACTGAGATACCTACAGCGTGAGCT
ATGAGAAAGCGCCACGCTTCCCGAAGGGAGAAAGGCGGACAGGTATCCGGTAAGCGGCAGGGTCGGAACA
GGAGAGCGCACGAGGGAGCTTCCAGGGGGAAACGCCTGGTATCTTTATAGTCCTGTCGGGTTTCGCCACC
TCTGACTTGAGCGTCGATTTTTGTGATGCTCGTCAGGGGGGCGGAGCCTATGGAAAAACGCCAGCAACGC
GGCCTTTTTACGGTTCCTGGCCTTTTGCTGGCCTTTTGCTCACATGTTCTTTCCTGCGTTATCCCCTGAT
TCTGTGGATAACCGTATTACCGCCTTTGAGTGAGCTGATACCGCTCGCCGCAGCCGAACGACCGAGCGCA
GCGAGTCAGTGAGCGAGGAAGCGGAAGAGCGCCCAATACGCAAACCGCCTCTCCCCGCGCGTTGGCCGAT
TCATTAATGCAGCTGGCACGACAGGTTTCCCGACTGGAAAGCGGGCAGTGAGCGCAACGCAATTAATGTG
AGTTAGCTCACTCATTAGGCACCCCAGGCTTTACACTTTATGCTTCCGGCTCGTATGTTGTGTGGAATTG
TGAGCGGATAACAATTTCACACAGGAAACAGCTATGACCATGATTACGCCAAGCGCGCAATTAACCCTCA
CTAAAGGGAACAAAAGCTGGAGCTGCAAGCTTAATGTAGTCTTATGCAATACTCTTGTAGTCTTGCAACA
TGGTAACGATGAGTTAGCAACATGCCTTACAAGGAGAGAAAAAGCACCGTGCATGCCGATTGGTGGAAGT
AAGGTGGTACGATCGTGCCTTATTAGGAAGGCAACAGACGGGTCTGACATGGATTGGACGAACCACTGAA
TTGCCGCATTGCAGAGATATTGTATTTAAGTGCCTAGCTCGATACATAAACGGGTCTCTCTGGTTAGACC
AGATCTGAGCCTGGGAGCTCTCTGGCTAACTAGGGAACCCACTGCTTAAGCCTCAATAAAGCTTGCCTTG
AGTGCTTCAAGTAGTGTGTGCCCGTCTGTTGTGTGACTCTGGTAACTAGAGATCCCTCAGACCCTTTTAG
TCAGTGTGGAAAATCTCTAGCAGTGGCGCCCGAACAGGGACTTGAAAGCGAAAGGGAAACCAGAGGAGCT
CTCTCGACGCAGGACTCGGCTTGCTGAAGCGCGCACGGCAAGAGGCGAGGGGCGGCGACTGGTGAGTACG
CCAAAAATTTTGACTAGCGGAGGCTAGAAGGAGAGAGATGGGTGCGAGAGCGTCAGTATTAAGCGGGGGA
GAATTAGATCGCGATGGGAAAAAATTCGGTTAAGGCCAGGGGGAAAGAAAAAATATAAATTAAAACATAT
AGTATGGGCAAGCAGGGAGCTAGAACGATTCGCAGTTAATCCTGGCCTGTTAGAAACATCAGAAGGCTGT
AGACAAATACTGGGACAGCTACAACCATCCCTTCAGACAGGATCAGAAGAACTTAGATCATTATATAATA
CAGTAGCAACCCTCTATTGTGTGCATCAAAGGATAGAGATAAAAGACACCAAGGAAGCTTTAGACAAGAT
AGAGGAAGAGCAAAACAAAAGTAAGACCACCGCACAGCAAGCGGCCGCTGATCTTCAGACCTGGAGGAGG
AGATATGAGGGACAATTGGAGAAGTGAATTATATAAATATAAAGTAGTAAAAATTGAACCATTAGGAGTA
GCACCCACCAAGGCAAAGAGAAGAGTGGTGCAGAGAGAAAAAAGAGCAGTGGGAATAGGAGCTTTGTTCC
TTGGGTTCTTGGGAGCAGCAGGAAGCACTATGGGCGCAGCGTCAATGACGCTGACGGTACAGGCCAGACA
ATTATTGTCTGGTATAGTGCAGCAGCAGAACAATTTGCTGAGGGCTATTGAGGCGCAACAGCATCTGTTG
CAACTCACAGTCTGGGGCATCAAGCAGCTCCAGGCAAGAATCCTGGCTGTGGAAAGATACCTAAAGGATC
AACAGCTCCTGGGGATTTGGGGTTGCTCTGGAAAACTCATTTGCACCACTGCTGTGCCTTGGAATGCTAG
TTGGAGTAATAAATCTCTGGAACAGATTTGGAATCACACGACCTGGATGGAGTGGGACAGAGAAATTAAC
AATTACACAAGCTTAATACACTCCTTAATTGAAGAATCGCAAAACCAGCAAGAAAAGAATGAACAAGAAT
TATTGGAATTAGATAAATGGGCAAGTTTGTGGAATTGGTTTAACATAACAAATTGGCTGTGGTATATAAA
ATTATTCATAATGATAGTAGGAGGCTTGGTAGGTTTAAGAATAGTTTTTGCTGTACTTTCTATAGTGAAT
AGAGTTAGGCAGGGATATTCACCATTATCGTTTCAGACCCACCTCCCAACCCCGAGGGGACCCAGAGAGG
GCCTATTTCCCATGATTCCTTCATATTTGCATATACGATACAAGGCTGTTAGAGAGATAATTAGAATTAA
TTTGACTGTAAACACAAAGATATTAGTACAAAATACGTGACGTAGAAAGTAATAATTTCTTGGGTAGTTT
GCAGTTTTAAAATTATGTTTTAAAATGGACTATCATATGCTTACCGTAACTTGAAAGTATTTCGATTTCT
TGGCTTTATATATCTTGTGGAAAGGACGAAACACCGCCGCTCACCCCTATCAGGAAGTTTTAGAGCTAGA
AATAGCAAGTTAAAATAAGGCTAGTCCGTTATCAACTTGAAAAAGTGGCACCGAGTCGGTGCTTTTTTAA
GCTTGGCGTAACTAGATCTTGAGACAAATGGCAGTATTCATCCACAATTTTAAAAGAAAAGGGGGGATTG
GGGGGTACAGTGCAGGGGAAAGAATAGTAGACATAATAGCAACAGACATACAAACTAAAGAATTACAAAA
ACAAATTACAAAAATTCAAAATTTTCGGGTTTATTACAGGGACAGCAGAGATCCACTTTGGCGCCGGCTC
GAGGGGG
