>Addgene plasmid #77421 | UCK1 gRNA (BRDN0001149029) | depositor partial sequence | sequence record 144881 | Target Sequence
CCGCTCACCCCTATCAGGAA
