>Addgene plasmid #77421 | UCK1 gRNA (BRDN0001149029) | addgene partial sequence | sequence record 187727 | hU6-F
AGAAAGTAATAATTTCTTGGGTAGTTTGCAGTTTTAAAATTATGTTTTAAAATGGACTATCATATGCTTA
CCGTAACTTGAAAGTATTTCGATTTCTTGGCTTTATATATCTTGTGGAAAGGACGAAACACCGCCGCTCA
CCCCTATCAGGAAGTTTTAGAGCTAGAAATAGCAAGTTAAAATAAGGCTAGTCCGTTATCAACTTGAAAA
AGTGGCACCGAGTCGGTGCTTTTTTAAGCTTGGCGTAACTAGATCTTGAGACAAATGGCAGTATTCATCC
ACAATTTTAAAAGAAAAGGGGGGATTGGGGGGTACAGTGCAGGGGAAAGAATAGTAGACATAATAGCAAC
AGACATACAAACTAAAGAATTACAAAAACAAATTACAAAAATTCAAAATTTTCGGGTTTATTACAGGGAC
AGCAGAGATCCACTTTGGCGCCGGCTCGAGGGGGCCCGGGTGCAAAGATGGATAAAGTTTTAAACAGAGA
GGAATCTTTGCAGCTAATGGACCTTCTAGGTCTTGAAAGGAGTGGGAATTGGCTCCGGTGCCCGTCAGTG
GGCAGAGCGC
